Addgene plasmid #115913: pBS-f1(+)-SEC61B-dTomato
Purpose: donor to insert dTomato at the SEC61B locus in human cells
Depositing lab: Erik Sontheimer. Depositing organization: University of Massachusetts, Worcester. Publication: Efficient Homology-Directed Repair with Circular Single-Stranded DNA Donors. Iyer S, Mir A, Vega-Badillo J, Roscoe BP, Ibraheim R, Zhu LJ, Lee J, Liu P, Luk K, Mintzer E, Guo D, Soares de Brito J, Emerson CP Jr, Zamore PD, Sontheimer EJ, Wolfe SA. CRISPR J. 2022 Oct;5(5):685-701. doi: 10.1089/crispr.2022.0058. Epub 2022 Sep 7. PubMed 36070530.
Backbone
  Vector backbone: pBluescript
  Backbone size w/o insert (bp): 2960
  Total vector size (bp): 5830
  Modifications to backbone: added homology arms and fluorescent protein
  Vector type: donor template
Growth in bacteria
  Bacterial resistance: Ampicillin, 100 μg/mL
  Growth temperature: 37°C
  Growth strain: DH5alpha
  Copy number: High Copy
Gene/Insert
  Gene/Insert name: SEC61B-dTomato
  Species: H. sapiens (human)
  Insert size (bp): 2700
  Entrez Gene: SEC61B
  Tag / fusion protein: dTomato
  Cloning method: Gibson Cloning
  Sequencing primers: 5′ M13F; 3′ M13R
Resource information
  A portion of this plasmid was derived from a plasmid made by: Insert is based on Addgene plasmid: AICSDP-7:SEC61B-mEGFP (Plasmid #87426).
Terms and licenses: Academic/Nonprofit Terms; Industry Terms: Not Available to Industry
Depositor comments: Please visit https://www.biorxiv.org/content/10.1101/864199v1 for bioRxiv preprint.
How to cite: pBS-f1(+)-SEC61B-dTomato was a gift from Erik Sontheimer (Addgene plasmid # 115913 ; http://n2t.net/addgene:115913 ; RRID:Addgene_115913)
