[The description below was written by a language model from this plasmid's Addgene catalogue record and pLannotate feature annotations shown in this document.]
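Description:
pBS-f1(+)-SEC61B-dTomato is a homology-directed repair donor template built on the pBluescript phagemid backbone, intended for knocking the orange fluorescent protein dTomato into the endogenous SEC61B locus of human cells. The 5.8 kb plasmid is maintained in E. coli at high copy through a ColE1/pUC-type origin and is selected with ampicillin via the β-lactamase gene and its native promoter. It also carries an f1 bacteriophage origin, which allows the plasmid to be packaged as circular single-stranded DNA. This fits the associated work on circular single-stranded donors for genome editing, and the "f1(+)" in the name presumably denotes the origin orientation and therefore which strand is recovered.

The roughly 2.7 kb insert was assembled by Gibson cloning into the multiple cloning site, between the T7 and T3 promoters and interrupting lacZα. It consists of the dTomato coding sequence flanked by human genomic homology arms, and its design is based on an earlier SEC61B-mEGFP tagging donor with the fluorescent protein exchanged. In the feature table, the upstream arm includes a fragment of the neighbouring ALG2 gene on the opposite strand, while a fragment of Sec61β coding sequence lies downstream of dTomato, an arrangement that suggests an N-terminal fusion to the protein. No mammalian promoter is annotated in the insert, so expression of the tagged protein would depend on correct integration and the endogenous SEC61B regulatory elements. Sec61β is a subunit of the endoplasmic reticulum translocon, so successful repair should yield a fluorescent ER signal, giving a readout of precise knock-in. The nuclease and guide RNA needed to cut the locus are not encoded on this plasmid.
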