Features (pLannotate 1.2.2; 16 found; start..end, strand, type, name):
     86..104     +  promoter       T7 promoter: promoter for bacteriophage T7 RNA polymerase
    113..154     +  misc_feature   MCS (fragment): pBluescript multiple cloning site
    325..675     -  CDS            ALG2 (fragment): ALG2_HUMAN - Experimental evidence at protein level: Swiss-Prot protein existence level 1. Mannosylates Man(2)GlcNAc(2)-dolichol diphosphate and Man(1)GlcNAc(2)-dolichol diphosphate to form Man(3)GlcNAc(2)-dolichol diphosphate. From Homo sapiens (Human).
   1145..1846    +  CDS            dTomato: dTomato is a basic (constitutively fluorescent) orange fluorescent protein published in 2004, derived from Discosoma sp.. It is reported to be a somewhat slowly-maturing dimer with low acid sensitivity.
   2043..2142    +  CDS            Sec61β (fragment): human Sec61β subunit of the translocon in the endoplasmic reticulum; SEC61B
   3071..3093    +  misc_feature   MCS (fragment): pBluescript multiple cloning site
   3105..3123    -  promoter       T3 promoter: promoter for bacteriophage T3 RNA polymerase
   3168..3184    -  protein_bind   lac operator: The lac repressor binds to the lac operator to inhibit transcription in E. coli. This inhibition can be relieved by adding lactose or isopropyl-β-D-thiogalactopyranoside (IPTG). lac repressor encoded by lacI
   3192..3222    -  promoter       lac promoter: promoter for the E. coli lac operon
   3237..3258    -  protein_bind   CAP binding site: CAP binding activates transcription in the presence of cAMP. E. coli catabolite activator protein
   3271..3363    -  CDS            lacI (fragment): lac repressor; lacI; The lac repressor binds to the lac operator to inhibit transcription in E. coli. This inhibition can be relieved by adding lactose or isopropyl-β-D-thiogalactopyranoside (IPTG).
   3546..4134    -  rep_origin     ori: high-copy-number ColE1/pMB1/pBR322/pUC origin of replication
   4305..5165    -  CDS            AmpR: β-lactamase; bla; confers resistance to ampicillin, carbenicillin, and related antibiotics
   5166..5270    -  promoter       AmpR promoter: bla
   5323..5751    -  rep_origin     f1 ori (sequence partly withheld): f1 bacteriophage origin of replication; arrow indicates direction of (+) strand synthesis
   5756..83      -  CDS            lacZα (fragment) (across the origin): LacZα fragment of β-galactosidase; lacZ fragment
>Addgene plasmid #115913 | pBS-f1(+)-SEC61B-dTomato | addgene full sequence | sequence record 223539 | Addgene NGS Result
AGGGGGATGTGCTGCAAGGCGATTAAGTTGGGTAACGCCAGGGTTTTCCCAGTCACGACGTTGTAAAACG
ACGGCCAGTGAATTGTAATACGACTCACTATAGGGCGAATTGGAGCTCCACCGCGGTGGCGGCCGCTCTA
GAACTAGTGGATCCGGGCCCACACTAAAGTTAGAGAACCACAGGCTCGCTCACAACCCTGACTTCTCCAT
GTCAGTTCCGATCTTTGCGAACCGCAGACAGGGAAGGTCTTCTCTCAGGGGTCATGCCCGCGGCCGCCCT
CCACGGCGAGGTCCGCACTCGCGCAGCCGGCCCCGCGGCCGCCTCACCTGGTCGCACACTACCACGTCGA
ACTCCTCGTCGGCGAGGAACAGCACGTAGAGCGCCAGGAAAACCATGCGCACGTAGGCGCAGACGGCGGC
GCCGCGGCCGCCCCAGCCCAGGCCTCGCGGCAGCCAGTCCCCGGCACAGCGCACCGGTAGCTCGCGGCTC
TCGGCGAAACAGTGGCCCGGGTCGTAGTGCGCTGTCCAGATCTTCACGCTACACCCGCGCGCCTGCAGCG
CCAGCGCCGCGTCCAACACCAGCCGCTCAGCGCCGCCCACGCCCAGGTCTGGGTGGAGGAACAGCACCGA
CGGCTTGGGAACCGAGTCCCGTTCCCGGCCCTGCTCCTCCGCCATGGCCCTGGAGCCGCAACTGCACCCC
GCACCCTGATGGGGGTCTTCTGCGCAAGCTCCGCGCTCGTAGCTCCCAGCTGGCCACTGCGGGCCGACCC
CGCCCTGCCGTACGTGCGTCAGTTAGGCCACATCAGCGCAAATCTGTGAGGGTCTAGTAACTGCCTGAGA
AAATATCTTGTCTGACCCCGGTTATATTTTTCCTTCGGTAGGGATTGGACTTTCTGAAGGACGTTGTGAT
CCAAAGGAAGGAGGCCGGAGGTCTCTACTTCCCATACAGCAGGTAACTAAGTTGTCTGTAGCAGACTGTC
TACAGGCATATCGTGAGACGACCCAGGCGTCCCTGGGGTCAGAGAGGACCTTGCCTGCAAGTCCGGGGGC
GGGGCCTGAGTCAGTCTCGCCAGCTGCCGGTCTTTCGGGGGCTCCGTAACTTTCTATCCGTCCGCGTCAG
CGCCTTGCCACACTCATCTCCAATATGGTGAGCAAGGGCGAGGAGGTCATCAAAGAGTTCATGCGCTTCA
AGGTGCGCATGGAGGGCTCCATGAACGGCCACGAGTTCGAGATCGAGGGCGAGGGCGAGGGCCGCCCCTA
CGAGGGCACCCAGACCGCCAAGCTGAAGGTGACCAAGGGCGGCCCCCTGCCCTTCGCCTGGGACATCCTG
TCCCCCCAGTTCATGTACGGCTCCAAGGCGTACGTGAAGCACCCCGCCGACATCCCCGATTACAAGAAGC
TGTCCTTCCCCGAGGGCTTCAAGTGGGAGCGCGTGATGAACTTCGAGGACGGCGGTCTGGTGACCGTGAC
CCAGGACTCCTCCCTGCAGGACGGCACGCTGATCTACAAGGTGAAGATGCGCGGCACCAACTTCCCCCCC
GACGGCCCCGTAATGCAGAAGAAGACCATGGGCTGGGAGGCCTCCACCGAGCGCCTGTACCCCCGCGACG
GCGTGCTGAAGGGCGAGATCCACCAGGCCCTGAAGCTGAAGGACGGCGGCCACTACCTGGTGGAGTTCAA
GACCATCTACATGGCCAAGAAGCCCGTGCAACTGCCCGGCTACTACTACGTGGACACCAAGCTGGACATC
ACCTCCCACAACGAGGACTACACCATCGTGGAACAGTACGAGCGCTCCGAGGGCCGCCACCACCTGTTCC
TGTACGGCATGGACGAGCTGTACAAGAGCGGCCTGAGAAGCATGGTATGGCGGCCCTTCCATGATCCCCG
CCTCTCCCAGAAGCCCTGACTCCTCCTGCTTTGCGCCGTGCTTTTCCTCTGTAGCTCCCTTGCTTCCCCC
AGCCTCGGGTGTGGGTGTCTAGGCCGGGGTTCTGGGGCAGGCCTGCCGCGCTCACCCGTCTGTCTGCTTG
TCTCCCTCTACAGCCTGGTCCGACCCCCAGTGGCACTAACGTGGGATCCTCAGGGCGCTCTCCCAGCAAA
GCAGTGGCCGCCCGGGCGGCGGGATCCACTGTCCGGCAGAGGTAAGGAACCCTGCAGTTCGTTCGCTTCC
AGACTCGGAGATAGGACCCAGAACCTCGCTGATTCTGGGGTGGAGACCCTAGCATGTGAAGATTGACAAA
GGCAAAATGAGCTTCTAGTGACGTGGCCGTGGGAGTAGTTAAAGGCCTTTTGGGAGGAAGGCGACATTTT
TTTTCTCGTTGCTCAGTTTAGGGCACTACTCTTAAAAAAGGAAAGTTAACAAACTGGAATAGAGTCAGAG
ATAACTTTGAGAAAACCGATGTCATTAAACTGGTGTCTCTGGACCTGAGGTTTGCACTCACATTTCCATC
TGGCGGCCCCATAAGCAATCTGTCCTACAGATAACTCGTCCTACACAAAACTTAGTCTCTTTTCAGCTCA
GCTCTCTCACTCTCAATTATATCTCCTTACTTCCATATGGCACTGTTGTACACTCATTTACTCAGAGCCA
GAAACGTCAGCGTCATCTTGGATTTTTCTTATGCTCTTTCTCTCTCTAGTCATATGCCAGACTTTAAACT
CTGCTTGAAAGCTTTCTCATAAGCTCTTTCCTTTTCCCTTTCTACTGCTTTGCATTTGCTACTTAACCCT
TTTCTTCAGGCTGTTTGCTTTCCAGTCCATCGTTCGCTCTGCTGTTACTCTTCTGCGTAGTTTCTGTTAC
TTGTTGCTGAACATCCCAATGGCGCTTTGAGGAAGATGAACTGAGATGTGTCAGGGTGACTTATTTCCAT
CATCGTCCTTAGGGGAGCTTGGGTAGGGGCAAGGCGTGTAGCTGGGACCTAGGTCCAGACCCCTGGCTCT
GCCACTGAACGGCTCAGGTGCTTTGGGCAGTTACTCCCCGGCCTCACTTTGCACGTGTGCTTACCTAGTG
GAGACAAAAGTACATACCTCGGTAGAGCGCGCACGCCTGTAACCCCAGGTTAACTCTCTAACCTCGAGGG
GGGGCCCGGTACCAGCTTTTGTTCCCTTTAGTGAGGGTTAATTTCGAGCTTGGCGTAATCATGGTCATAG
CTGTTTCCTGTGTGAAATTGTTATCCGCTCACAATTCCACACAACATACGAGCCGGAAGCATAAAGTGTA
AAGCCTGGGGTGCCTAATGAGTGAGCTAACTCACATTAATTGCGTTGCGCTCACTGCCCGCTTTCCAGTC
GGGAAACCTGTCGTGCCAGCTGCATTAATGAATCGGCCAACGCGCGGGGAGAGGCGGTTTGCGTATTGGG
CGCTCTTCCGCTTCCTCGCTCACTGACTCGCTGCGCTCGGTCGTTCGGCTGCGGCGAGCGGTATCAGCTC
ACTCAAAGGCGGTAATACGGTTATCCACAGAATCAGGGGATAACGCAGGAAAGAACATGTGAGCAAAAGG
CCAGCAAAAGGCCAGGAACCGTAAAAAGGCCGCGTTGCTGGCGTTTTTCCATAGGCTCCGCCCCCCTGAC
GAGCATCACAAAAATCGACGCTCAAGTCAGAGGTGGCGAAACCCGACAGGACTATAAAGATACCAGGCGT
TTCCCCCTGGAAGCTCCCTCGTGCGCTCTCCTGTTCCGACCCTGCCGCTTACCGGATACCTGTCCGCCTT
TCTCCCTTCGGGAAGCGTGGCGCTTTCTCATAGCTCACGCTGTAGGTATCTCAGTTCGGTGTAGGTCGTT
CGCTCCAAGCTGGGCTGTGTGCACGAACCCCCCGTTCAGCCCGACCGCTGCGCCTTATCCGGTAACTATC
GTCTTGAGTCCAACCCGGTAAGACACGACTTATCGCCACTGGCAGCAGCCACTGGTAACAGGATTAGCAG
AGCGAGGTATGTAGGCGGTGCTACAGAGTTCTTGAAGTGGTGGCCTAACTACGGCTACACTAGAAGAACA
GTATTTGGTATCTGCGCTCTGCTGAAGCCAGTTACCTTCGGAAAAAGAGTTGGTAGCTCTTGATCCGGCA
AACAAACCACCGCTGGTAGCGGTGGTTTTTTTGTTTGCAAGCAGCAGATTACGCGCAGAAAAAAAGGATC
TCAAGAAGATCCTTTGATCTTTTCTACGGGGTCTGACGCTCAGTGGAACGAAAACTCACGTTAAGGGATT
TTGGTCATGAGATTATCAAAAAGGATCTTCACCTAGATCCTTTTAAATTAAAAATGAAGTTTTAAATCAA
TCTAAAGTATATATGAGTAAACTTGGTCTGACAGTTACCAATGCTTAATCAGTGAGGCACCTATCTCAGC
GATCTGTCTATTTCGTTCATCCATAGTTGCCTGACTCCCCGTCGTGTAGATAACTACGATACGGGAGGGC
TTACCATCTGGCCCCAGTGCTGCAATGATACCGCGAGACCCACGCTCACCGGCTCCAGATTTATCAGCAA
TAAACCAGCCAGCCGGAAGGGCCGAGCGCAGAAGTGGTCCTGCAACTTTATCCGCCTCCATCCAGTCTAT
TAATTGTTGCCGGGAAGCTAGAGTAAGTAGTTCGCCAGTTAATAGTTTGCGCAACGTTGTTGCCATTGCT
ACAGGCATCGTGGTGTCACGCTCGTCGTTTGGTATGGCTTCATTCAGCTCCGGTTCCCAACGATCAAGGC
GAGTTACATGATCCCCCATGTTGTGCAAAAAAGCGGTTAGCTCCTTCGGTCCTCCGATCGTTGTCAGAAG
TAAGTTGGCCGCAGTGTTATCACTCATGGTTATGGCAGCACTGCATAATTCTCTTACTGTCATGCCATCC
GTAAGATGCTTTTCTGTGACTGGTGAGTACTCAACCAAGTCATTCTGAGAATAGTGTATGCGGCGACCGA
GTTGCTCTTGCCCGGCGTCAATACGGGATAATACCGCGCCACATAGCAGAACTTTAAAAGTGCTCATCAT
TGGAAAACGTTCTTCGGGGCGAAAACTCTCAAGGATCTTACCGCTGTTGAGATCCAGTTCGATGTAACCC
ACTCGTGCACCCAACTGATCTTCAGCATCTTTTACTTTCACCAGCGTTTCTGGGTGAGCAAAAACAGGAA
GGCAAAATGCCGCAAAAAAGGGAATAAGGGCGACACGGAAATGTTGAATACTCATACTCTTCCTTTTTCA
ATATTATTGAAGCATTTATCAGGGTTATTGTCTCATGAGCGGATACATATTTGAATGTATTTAGAAAAAT
AAACAAATAGGGGTTCCGCGCACATTTCCCCGAAAAGTGCCACCTAAATTGTAAGCGTTAATATTTTGTT
AAAATTCGCGTTAAATTTTTGTTAAATCAGCTCATTTTTTAACCAATAGGCCGAAATCGGCAAAATCCCT
TATAAATCAAAAGAATAGACCGAGATAGGGT
[37 nt withheld, positions 5422-5458]
AAAGAACGTGGACTCCAACGTCAAAGG
[49 nt withheld, positions 5486-5534]
T
[91 nt withheld, positions 5536-5626]
G
[124 nt withheld, positions 5628-5751]
CCCATTCGCCATTCAGGCTGCGCAACTGTTGGGAAGGGCGATCGGTGCGGGCCTCTTCGCTATTACGCCA
GCTGGCGAA
